>Addgene plasmid #234360 | pCR4_miniFXN_7 | addgene full sequence | sequence record 464761 | Addgene NGS Result
TTGAGATCCTTTTTTTCTGCGCGTAATCTGCTGCTTGCAAACAAAAAAACCACCGCTACCAGCGGTGGTT
TGTTTGCCGGATCAAGAGCTACCAACTCTTTTTCCGAAGGTAACTGGCTTCAGCAGAGCGCAGATACCAA
ATACTGTTCTTCTAGTGTAGCCGTAGTTAGGCCACCACTTCAAGAACTCTGTAGCACCGCCTACATACCT
CGCTCTGCTAATCCTGTTACCAGTGGCTGCTGCCAGTGGCGATAAGTCGTGTCTTACCGGGTTGGACTCA
AGACGATAGTTACCGGATAAGGCGCAGCGGTCGGGCTGAACGGGGGGTTCGTGCACACAGCCCAGCTTGG
AGCGAACGACCTACACCGAACTGAGATACCTACAGCGTGAGCTATGAGAAAGCGCCACGCTTCCCGAAGG
GAGAAAGGCGGACAGGTATCCGGTAAGCGGCAGGGTCGGAACAGGAGAGCGCACGAGGGAGCTTCCAGGG
GGAAACGCCTGGTATCTTTATAGTCCTGTCGGGTTTCGCCACCTCTGACTTGAGCGTCGATTTTTGTGAT
GCTCGTCAGGGGGGCGGAGCCTATGGAAAAACGCCAGCAACGCGGCCTTTTTACGGTTCCTGGCCTTTTG
CTGGCCTTTTGCTCACATGTTCTTTCCTGCGTTATCCCCTGATTCTGTGGATAACCGTATTACCGCCTTT
GAGTGAGCTGATACCGCTCGCCGCAGCCGAACGACCGAGCGCAGCGAGTCAGTGAGCGAGGAAGCGGAAG
AGCGCCCAATACGCAAACCGCCTCTCCCCGCGCGTTGGCCGATTCATTAATGCAGCTGGCACGACAGGTT
TCCCGACTGGAAAGCGGGCAGTGAGCGCAACGCAATTAATGTGAGTTAGCTCACTCATTAGGCACCCCAG
GCTTTACACTTTATGCTTCCGGCTCGTATGTTGTGTGGAATTGTGAGCGGATAACAATTTCACACAGGAA
ACAGCTATGACCATGATTACGCCAAGCTCAGAATTAACCCTCACTAAAGGGACTAGAGTCGCAGATCCAG
ACATGATAAGATACATTGATGAGTTTGGACAAACCACAACTAGAATGCAGTGAAAAAAATGCTTTATTTG
TGAAATTTGTGATGCTATTGCTTTATTTGTAACCATTATAAGCTGCAATAAACAAGTTAACAACAACAAT
TGCATTCATTTTATGTTTCAGGTTCAGGGGGAGGTGTGGGAGGTTTTTTAAAGCAAGTAAAACCTCTACA
AATGTGGTATGGCTGATTATGATCCTCTAGATATCACTTATCGTCGTCATCCTTGTAATCCATCACCAGT
ATCCGAGCATCTTTTCCGGAATAGGCCAAGGAAGACAAGTCCAGTTTGGTTTTTAAGGCTTTAGTGAGCT
CTGCGGCCAGCAGCTCATGGAGGGACACGCCGTCGTGGGAGTACACCCAGTTTTTCCCAGTCCAGTCATA
ACGCTTAGGTCCACTGGATGGAGAAGATAGCCAGATTTGCTTGTTTGGCGTCTGCTTGTTGATCACATAG
GTTCCTAGATCTCCACCCAGTTTGACAGTTAAGACACCACTCCCAAAGGAGACATCATAGTCCTCAAACG
TGTATGGCTTGTCTGCAAGGTCTTCAAAAAACTCTGCTAAAGAGTCCAGCGTTTCCTCTGCTAGTCTTTC
ATAGGTGGTCTCATCTAGAGAGCCTGGGTGGCCCAAAGTTCCAGATTTCCTCAAATTCATCAAATAGACA
CTCTGCTTTTTGACATTCCAAATCTGGTTGAGGCCACGTTGGTTCGAACTCTGAAAGCCAAAGTTAAGAA
GTACGTTACTATTTTTCAGTGAATTATAACCCATGTGTGGGAAGTTTAAGCCTAAAGTACAAACTCCGGA
GAGCAACACAAATATGGCTTGGACGTGGCCTGCCTCTTTCATCTCCCCTAATACATGCGGCGTACCAGCC
ACTCTGAAGGGATCCCCTTCCGCCTTCCTGGCCTTTGCCCAGACGGTTCCCTCCTCGTGAAACACCCTCT
ACCACTTCCTTGGCATCTTCAAGACCCTCATTAAATACCATGTCCTCCCCTTGAGGAATCTTCCTCATCC
CCACAGCCATTCTTTGGGTTTCCTCCTTTCAAGCCGTGGCGTAACTGGGTCAGATACTTCTTTGTACCCC
CCAAAGGAAGAAAGGGGAACTAATTTGAAGTTCTGAAGACTTTATCTATGTTATTCCCATTTAATCCTCA
CACCAGGTCCGCAAAATGGGCGTCACCTTTATCTTCTCCCTACAGAAAACAAAGCCACGTCTCAGAGAGG
TTAGGGGAATCCCCCAAGGTCACACAGCTCTGCGGAGTGGGGCAGAATCTGGAATAAAGGTCGGGTCAGT
TTCCAAAAGCCAGGGCCCCTGCTGCTCTAGCTATTCTGCAGCTCTGAAAGTTTCACCTCGTTCCAGGAAA
GCATTTCGTTCAAAAAAATCCAGCCTTGAAAATATTAGGTGTGCGCGCGCCCGTGCGCGCAAACACACAC
ACACAACACACACGCTATATACAGATACACACAGACACACACATTATGTGTATGTATATACTAGCAGATA
CCATCTATTAATATTACTGAAACAAGTTATCGCAGAGAAGTGACAAGCATGGAGACAGCCGCACACCCCT
CGGAACCGGTCCCCTCCACCAGCCTGCCCTGCCTTCGCCCGTGCCTTGACCCGCAGTCGCACCGCAGGAC
AAAATGTCCCCTTTTCCTTCGGAAAGCAGAAGCCAGTGTAAATGCAACCGGGAGAACCAGAGAAGGGAGT
TGCAAGGCCGCTTCCGCCGGGCCGCCCTGAGAAGGAGCGGGGTGAGCTAGTCCAGCGCGCGTACCCGGAG
CGACCCCGGCGTGCGCGGCGCCTCCCTGTGCAGGCGTGCGGCGTGCGGCCCGCGGCGTGCGGCCCGCGGC
TGTTCCCGGCGCGGATACTTACTGCGCGGCGGGGCGTGCAGGTCGCATCGATGTCGGTGCGCAGGCCACG
GCGGCCGCAGAGTGGGGCCAACTCTGCCGGCCGCGGGACCCGGGTGAGGGTCTGGGCCTGGGCCGGGCTG
GGTGACGCCAGGAGGCCGGCTACTGCGCGGCGCCCGAGAGTCCACATGCTGCTCCGGGTCTGCCGCCCGC
TCCGCCCTCCAGCGCTGGGTGCTGCGGCGACCCCTGGTGGCCACTGGCCGCAGGCACTCTTCTGTGGGGG
AGCAGCTAGAGGTTAGACCTCAGGAAGAACTTCCCAGCTTAGCACTATTCGTGCATTTAACAAAAATGGA
GAGCCTGCTTTGTGCAAAGCACGGAGTGCAACCAGGACCCCTGACCCAAGGGAGACTGCAGCCTGGTGGC
CCGCCGCTTCCAAAATTCTAAACAGGAGGAACTTGGGAGCTGCTGTCTTGCTGGGAAGTGGGTGCATGCA
CAAATTGAGGCTGCTTGGCCGCCGGTATGGGTTTACAGCAGTTGGGTATGTGGGGCCAGGAGACGGATGC
CTTGTGTAAATCTGTACTCTGCCCACTTCCTAGCTGTGTGACCAGAGGGCAAGTTAAATTCACTAGAGTC
GCAGATCCAGACATGATAAGATACATTGATGAGTTTGGACAAACCACAACTAGAATGCAGTGAAAAAAAT
GCTTTATTTGTGAAATTTGTGATGCTATTGCTTTATTTGTAACCATTATAAGCTGCAATAAACAAGTTAA
CAACAACAATTGCATTCATTTTATGTTTCAGGTTCAGGGGGAGGTGTGGGAGGTTTTTTAAAGCAAGTAA
AACCTCTACAAATGTGGTATGGCTGATTATGATCCTCTAGTTACGACGTCGCGGCCGCTAAATTCAATTC
GCCCTATAGTGAGTCGTATTACAATTCACTGGCCGTCGTTTTACAACGTCGTGACTGGGAAAACCCTGGC
GTTACCCAACTTAATCGCCTTGCAGCACATCCCCCTTTCGCCAGCTGGCGTAATAGCGAAGAGGCCCGCA
CCGATCGCCCTTCCCAACAGTTGCGCAGCCTATACGTACGGCAGTTTAAGGTTTACACCTATAAAAGAGA
GAGCCGTTATCGTCTGTTTGTGGATGTACAGAGTGATATTATTGACACGCCGGGGCGACGGATGGTGATC
CCCCTGGCCAGTGCACGTCTGCTGTCAGATAAAGTCTCCCGTGAACTTTACCCGGTGGTGCATATCGGGG
ATGAAAGCTGGCGCATGATGACCACCGATATGGCCAGTGTGCCGGTCTCCGTTATCGGGGAAGAAGTGGC
TGATCTCAGCCACCGCGAAAATGACATCAAAAACGCCATTAACCTGATGTTCTGGGGAATATAAATGTCA
GGCATGAGATTATCAAAAAGGATCTTCACCTAGATCCTTTTCACGTAGAAAGCCAGTCCGCAGAAACGGT
GCTGACCCCGGATGAATGTCAGCTACTGGGCTATCTGGACAAGGGAAAACGCAAGCGCAAAGAGAAAGCA
GGTAGCTTGCAGTGGGCTTACATGGCGATAGCTAGACTGGGCGGTTTTATGGACAGCAAGCGAACCGGAA
TTGCCAGCTGGGGCGCCCTCTGGTAAGGTTGGGAAGCCCTGCAAAGTAAACTGGATGGCTTTCTTGCCGC
CAAGGATCTGATGGCGCAGGGGATCAAGCTCTGATCAAGAGACAGGATGAGGATCGTTTCGCATGATTGA
ACAAGATGGATTGCACGCAGGTTCTCCGGCCGCTTGGGTGGAGAGGCTATTCGGCTATGACTGGGCACAA
CAGACAATCGGCTGCTCTGATGCCGCCGTGTTCCGGCTGTCAGCGCAGGGGCGCCCGGTTCTTTTTGTCA
AGACCGACCTGTCCGGTGCCCTGAATGAACTGCAAGACGAGGCAGCGCGGCTATCGTGGCTGGCCACGAC
GGGCGTTCCTTGCGCAGCTGTGCTCGACGTTGTCACTGAAGCGGGAAGGGACTGGCTGCTATTGGGCGAA
GTGCCGGGGCAGGATCTCCTGTCATCTCACCTTGCTCCTGCCGAGAAAGTATCCATCATGGCTGATGCAA
TGCGGCGGCTGCATACGCTTGATCCGGCTACCTGCCCATTCGACCACCAAGCGAAACATCGCATCGAGCG
AGCACGTACTCGGATGGAAGCCGGTCTTGTCGATCAGGATGATCTGGACGAAGAGCATCAGGGGCTCGCG
CCAGCCGAACTGTTCGCCAGGCTCAAGGCGAGCATGCCCGACGGCGAGGATCTCGTCGTGACCCATGGCG
ATGCCTGCTTGCCGAATATCATGGTGGAAAATGGCCGCTTTTCTGGATTCATCGACTGTGGCCGGCTGGG
TGTGGCGGACCGCTATCAGGACATAGCGTTGGCTACCCGTGATATTGCTGAAGAGCTTGGCGGCGAATGG
GCTGACCGCTTCCTCGTGCTTTACGGTATCGCCGCTCCCGATTCGCAGCGCATCGCCTTCTATCGCCTTC
TTGACGAGTTCTTCTGAATTATTAACGCTTACAATTTCCTGATGCGGTATTTTCTCCTTACGCATCTGTG
CGGTATTTCACACCGCATCAGGTGGCACTTTTCGGGGAAATGTGCGCGGAACCCCTATTTGTTTATTTTT
CTAAATACATTCAAATATGTATCCGCTCATGAGATTATCAAAAAGGATCTTCACCTAGATCCTTTTAAAT
TAAAAATGAAGTTTTAAATCAATCTAAAGTATATATGAGTAAACTTGGTCTGACAGTTACCAATGCTTAA
TCAGTGAGGCACCTATCTCAGCGATCTGTCTATTTCGTTCATCCATAGTTGCCTGACTCCCCGTCGTGTA
GATAACTACGATACGGGAGGGCTTACCATCTGGCCCCAGTGCTGCAATGATACCGCGAGACCCACGCTCA
CCGGCTCCAGATTTATCAGCAATAAACCAGCCAGCCGGAAGGGCCGAGCGCAGAAGTGGTCCTGCAACTT
TATCCGCCTCCATCCAGTCTATTAATTGTTGCCGGGAAGCTAGAGTAAGTAGTTCGCCAGTTAATAGTTT
GCGCAACGTTGTTGCCATTGCTACAGGCATCGTGGTGTCACGCTCGTCGTTTGGTATGGCTTCATTCAGC
TCCGGTTCCCAACGATCAAGGCGAGTTACATGATCCCCCATGTTGTGCAAAAAAGCGGTTAGCTCCTTCG
GTCCTCCGATCGTTGTCAGAAGTAAGTTGGCCGCAGTGTTATCACTCATGGTTATGGCAGCACTGCATAA
TTCTCTTACTGTCATGCCATCCGTAAGATGCTTTTCTGTGACTGGTGAGTACTCAACCAAGTCATTCTGA
GAATAGTGTATGCGGCGACCGAGTTGCTCTTGCCCGGCGTCAATACGGGATAATACCGCGCCACATAGCA
GAACTTTAAAAGTGCTCATCATTGGAAAACGTTCTTCGGGGCGAAAACTCTCAAGGATCTTACCGCTGTT
GAGATCCAGTTCGATGTAACCCACTCGTGCACCCAACTGATCTTCAGCATCTTTTACTTTCACCAGCGTT
TCTGGGTGAGCAAAAACAGGAAGGCAAAATGCCGCAAAAAAGGGAATAAGGGCGACACGGAAATGTTGAA
TACTCATACTCTTCCTTTTTCAATATTATTGAAGCATTTATCAGGGTTATTGTCTCATGACCAAAATCCC
TTAACGTGAGTTTTCGTTCCACTGAGCGTCAGACCCCGTAGAAAAGATCAAAGGATCTTC
Features (pLannotate 1.2.2; 22 found; start..end, strand, type, name):
      1..589     +  rep_origin     ori: high-copy-number ColE1/pMB1/pBR322/pUC origin of replication
    772..864     +  CDS            lacI (fragment): lac repressor; lacI; The lac repressor binds to the lac operator to inhibit transcription in E. coli. This inhibition can be relieved by adding lactose or isopropyl-β-D-thiogalactopyranoside (IPTG).
    877..898     +  protein_bind   CAP binding site: CAP binding activates transcription in the presence of cAMP. E. coli catabolite activator protein
    913..943     +  promoter       lac promoter: promoter for the E. coli lac operon
    951..967     +  protein_bind   lac operator: The lac repressor binds to the lac operator to inhibit transcription in E. coli. This inhibition can be relieved by adding lactose or isopropyl-β-D-thiogalactopyranoside (IPTG). lac repressor encoded by lacI
   1012..1030    +  promoter       T3 promoter: promoter for bacteriophage T3 RNA polymerase
   1044..1178    -  polyA_signal   SV40 poly(A) signal: SV40 polyadenylation signal
   1201..1284    -  CDS            large T antigen (fragment): large T antigen from SV40 (simian virus 40)
   1297..1320    -  CDS            3xFLAG (fragment): three tandem FLAG® epitope tags
   1336..1800    -  CDS            FXN (fragment): FRDA_HUMAN - Also known as FRDA, X25. Experimental evidence at protein level: Swiss-Prot protein existence level 1. Promotes the biosynthesis of heme and assembly and repair of iron-sulfur clusters by delivering Fe(2+) to proteins involved in these pathways. May play a role in the protection against iron-catalyzed oxidative stress through its ability to catalyze the oxidation of Fe(2+) to Fe(3+); the oligomeric form but not the monomeric form has in vitro ferroxidase activity. May be able to store large amounts of iron in the form of a ferrihydrite mineral by oligomerization; however, the phys
   2933..3127    -  CDS            FXN (fragment): FRDA_HUMAN - Also known as FRDA, X25. Experimental evidence at protein level: Swiss-Prot protein existence level 1. Promotes the biosynthesis of heme and assembly and repair of iron-sulfur clusters by delivering Fe(2+) to proteins involved in these pathways. May play a role in the protection against iron-catalyzed oxidative stress through its ability to catalyze the oxidation of Fe(2+) to Fe(3+); the oligomeric form but not the monomeric form has in vitro ferroxidase activity. May be able to store large amounts of iron in the form of a ferrihydrite mineral by oligomerization; however, the phys
   3574..3708    -  polyA_signal   SV40 poly(A) signal: SV40 polyadenylation signal
   3731..3814    -  CDS            large T antigen (fragment): large T antigen from SV40 (simian virus 40)
   3853..3871    -  promoter       T7 promoter: promoter for bacteriophage T7 RNA polymerase
   3874..4021    +  CDS            lacZα (fragment): LacZα fragment of β-galactosidase; lacZ fragment
   4031..4334    +  CDS            ccdB (fragment): CcdB, a bacterial toxin that poisons DNA gyrase; ccdB; Plasmids containing the ccdB gene cannot be propagated in standard E. coli strains.
   4382..4651    +  CDS            tnpA (fragment): TN5P_ECOLX - Also known as tnp. Experimental evidence at protein level: Swiss-Prot protein existence level 1. Mediates transposition of transposon Tn5 by a 'cut and paste' mechanism. First, the monomeric transposase binds the 19 bp inverted DNA repeats flanking the transposon. Then, dimerization of the DNA- bound transposase creates a synaptic DNA complex. After nicking of the first DNA strand, excision of the transposon proceeds through a series of intermediates. The transposase then mediates the insertion of the transposon at a new site by strand transfer. The activity of the wild- type tran
   4683..5477    +  CDS            NeoR/KanR: aminoglycoside phosphotransferase from Tn5; aph(3')-II (or nptII); confers resistance to neomycin, kanamycin, and G418 (Geneticin®)
   5498..5548    -  misc_feature   bom (fragment): basis of mobility region from pBR322
   5575..5634    +  promoter       AmpR promoter (fragment): bla
   5727..6587    -  CDS            AmpR: β-lactamase; bla; confers resistance to ampicillin, carbenicillin, and related antibiotics
   6588..6640    -  promoter       AmpR promoter (fragment): bla
