[The description below was written by a language model from this plasmid's Addgene catalogue record and pLannotate feature annotations shown in this document.]
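Description:
pCR4_miniFXN_7 is a 6.7 kb bacterial cloning plasmid built on the pCR4 backbone, carrying a shortened human frataxin (FXN) minigene. It replicates in E. coli from a high-copy ColE1/pUC-type origin and is selected with ampicillin through the β-lactamase gene. The sequence annotation also shows an intact Tn5 NeoR/KanR aminoglycoside phosphotransferase gene, as is typical of this backbone. The usual pCR4 cloning-site elements surround the insert: the lac promoter and operator, T3 and T7 phage promoters, and lacZα and ccdB fragments, which together form the backbone's positive-selection cassette that insert cloning disrupts.

The insert lies on the reverse strand relative to the annotation. According to the record, it retains 429 bp of the FXN 5' UTR and a truncated intron 1 of 1165 bp, made up of the first 1108 bp and the last 57 bp, with 9272 bp removed. The deleted region includes the GAA repeat tract, so the construct contains no repeats. This layout matches the feature table, which shows two FXN coding fragments separated by roughly 1.1 kb of unannotated sequence. The downstream coding fragment is followed by a C-terminal FLAG epitope and an SV40 polyadenylation signal. A second SV40 poly(A) signal lies upstream of the FXN segment, although the record does not explain its role. No heterologous mammalian promoter is annotated, so expression presumably depends on the retained native FXN upstream and intronic sequence, but the record does not say this explicitly. The associated publication concerns mapping transcriptional regulatory elements of human FXN with a view to gene therapy, and this plasmid appears to be one of a series of deletion variants made for that purpose.
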