Addgene plasmid #234360: pCR4_miniFXN_7
Purpose: Mini FXN plasmid with a partial deletion of the 5' UTR and intron 1 in FXN. Does not contain GAA repeats.
Depositing lab: Marek Napierala. Depositing organization: University of Alabama at Birmingham. Publication: Defining Transcription Regulatory Elements in the Human Frataxin Gene: Implications for Gene Therapy. Li J, Li Y, Wang J, Gonzalez TJ, Asokan A, Napierala JS, Napierala M. Hum Gene Ther. 2020 Aug;31(15-16):839-851. doi: 10.1089/hum.2020.053. Epub 2020 Jul 13. PubMed 32527155.
Backbone
  Vector backbone: pCR4
  Backbone size w/o insert (bp): 4000
  Total vector size (bp): 6710
  Vector type: Cloning
Growth in bacteria
  Bacterial resistance: Ampicillin, 100 μg/mL
  Growth temperature: 37°C
  Growth strain: NEB Stable
  Copy number: Unknown
Gene/Insert
  Gene/Insert name: FXN (alt names: frataxin; X25; FRDA GENE)
  Species: H. sapiens (human)
  Insert size (bp): 2224
  Mutation: There is a partial deletion in the 5'UTR of FXN, insert only contains 429 bp of the 5'UTR. There is a partial deletion in intron 1 of FXN, insert only contains 1165 bp of intron 1. 9272 bp of FXN intron 1 was deleted. First 1108 bp of intron 1 retained. Last 57 bp of intron 1 retained.
  Entrez Gene: FXN (a.k.a. CyaY, FA, FARR, FRDA, X25)
  Tag / fusion protein: Flag Tag (C terminal on insert)
Terms and licenses: Academic/Nonprofit Terms; Industry Terms: Not Available to Industry
How to cite: pCR4_miniFXN_7 was a gift from Marek Napierala (Addgene plasmid # 234360 ; http://n2t.net/addgene:234360 ; RRID:Addgene_234360)
